Addgene plasmid #208378: pCMV-protein1-IRES-protein2-IRESatt-EGFP-2A-nTermPuroR-nTermIntein
Purpose: (Empty Backbone) Episomal plasmid - for expression of 2 proteins linked with EGFP and n-terminal split puromycin resistance and split intein
Depositing lab: Daniel Hawiger. Depositing organization: Saint Louis University. Publication: Episomal Vectors for Stable Production of Recombinant Proteins and Engineered Antibodies. Fallahee I, Hawiger D. Antibodies (Basel). 2024 Mar 11;13(1):18. doi: 10.3390/antib13010018. PubMed 38534208.
Backbone
  Vector backbone: pTwist CMV
  Vector type: Mammalian Expression
  Promoter: human CMV
  Selectable markers: Puromycin ; split puromycin
Growth in bacteria
  Bacterial resistance: Ampicillin, 100 μg/mL
  Growth temperature: 37°C
  Growth strain: DH5alpha
  Growth instructions: Can be grown in DH5a or NEB Stable
  Copy number: High Copy
Gene/Insert
  Cloning method: Restriction Enzyme
Terms and licenses: Academic/Nonprofit Terms; Industry Terms: Not Available to Industry
Depositor comments: Please visit https://doi.org/10.1101/2024.01.03.574076 for bioRxiv preprint.
How to cite: pCMV-protein1-IRES-protein2-IRESatt-EGFP-2A-nTermPuroR-nTermIntein was a gift from Daniel Hawiger (Addgene plasmid # 208378 ; http://n2t.net/addgene:208378 ; RRID:Addgene_208378)
