[The description below was written by a language model from this plasmid's Addgene catalogue record and pLannotate feature annotations shown in this document.]
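Description:
pCMV-protein1-IRES-protein2-IRESatt-EGFP-2A-nTermPuroR-nTermIntein is an empty mammalian expression backbone built on pTwist CMV and described by its depositors as an episomal plasmid for producing two proteins from one transcript. It is maintained in E. coli as a high-copy plasmid through a ColE1/pUC-type origin and selected with ampicillin via the AmpR β-lactamase gene. The annotated bacterial region is bracketed by rrnG and T7 terminators and by short 5' and 3' β-globin insulator elements, which help isolate it from the mammalian expression unit.

The payload is a single human CMV enhancer/promoter-driven polycistronic cassette. Two cloning positions (protein1 and protein2, filled by restriction cloning) are separated by an EMCV IRES. A second EMCV IRES, which the name designates as an attenuated version, drives EGFP joined through a 2A peptide to the N-terminal portion of puromycin N-acetyltransferase and the N-terminal half of a split intein. The feature table confirms both IRES elements, EGFP and a pac fragment, with an SV40 polyadenylation signal annotated downstream. The 2A and intein segments are not annotated individually.

Because only half of the resistance protein is encoded, puromycin resistance would presumably require a partner plasmid supplying the complementary C-terminal PuroR and intein halves, with protein trans-splicing rebuilding the active enzyme. This would allow one drug to select cells carrying both vectors, while EGFP reports expression. The associated work concerns stable production of recombinant proteins and engineered antibodies. The element responsible for episomal maintenance is not identified in the feature table, which leaves a large stretch unannotated apart from a LINE-1-like fragment.
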