Features (pLannotate 1.2.2; 20 found; start..end, strand, type, name):
      9..431     +  CDS            LIN1_NYCCO (fragment): Protein predicted: Swiss-Prot protein existence level 4. From Nycticebus coucang (Slow loris).
   2228..2349    -  polyA_signal   SV40 poly(A) signal: SV40 polyadenylation signal
   2372..2441    -  CDS            large T antigen (fragment): large T antigen from SV40 (simian virus 40)
   2464..2510    +  terminator     T7 terminator: transcription terminator for bacteriophage T7 RNA polymerase
   2540..2676    +  terminator     rrnG terminator: transcription terminator from the E. coli ribosomal RNA rrnG operon (Albrechtsen et al., 1991)
   2721..2792    +  misc_feature   3' β-globin insulator: insulator downstream of the human β-globin locus (Farrell et al., 2002)
   3079..3667    -  rep_origin     ori: high-copy-number ColE1/pMB1/pBR322/pUC origin of replication
   3839..3903    -  CDS            bla(M) (fragment): β-lactamase lacking the signal sequence; bla(M); allows cytosolic expression of β-lactamase
   5244..6104    +  CDS            AmpR: β-lactamase; bla; confers resistance to ampicillin, carbenicillin, and related antibiotics
   6117..6253    +  terminator     rrnG terminator: transcription terminator from the E. coli ribosomal RNA rrnG operon (Albrechtsen et al., 1991)
   6405..6476    +  misc_feature   5' β-globin insulator: insulator upstream of the human β-globin locus (Farrell et al., 2002)
   6481..6527    -  terminator     T7 terminator: transcription terminator for bacteriophage T7 RNA polymerase
   6545..6593    -  polyA_signal   poly(A) signal: synthetic polyadenylation signal
   6674..6977    +  enhancer       CMV enhancer: human cytomegalovirus immediate early enhancer
   7050..7067    -  promoter       CMV promoter (fragment): human cytomegalovirus (CMV) immediate early promoter
   7130..7181    +  promoter       CMVd2 promoter: truncated human cytomegalovirus (CMV) immediate early promoter that yields moderately reduced expression relative to the full-length promoter
   7319..7891    +  misc_feature   IRES: internal ribosome entry site (IRES) of the encephalomyocarditis virus (EMCV)
   7972..8544    +  misc_feature   IRES: internal ribosome entry site (IRES) of the encephalomyocarditis virus (EMCV)
   8581..9297    +  CDS            EGFP: EGFP is a basic (constitutively fluorescent) green fluorescent protein published in 1996, derived from Aequorea victoria. It is reported to be a rapidly-maturing weak dimer with moderate acid sensitivity.
   9364..9609    +  CDS            pac (fragment): PUAC_STRAD - Protein predicted: Swiss-Prot protein existence level 4. Detoxification of puromycin. From Streptomyces alboniger.
>Addgene plasmid #208378 | pCMV-protein1-IRES-protein2-IRESatt-EGFP-2A-nTermPuroR-nTermIntein | addgene full sequence | sequence record 426925 | Addgene NGS Result
AAAAAAAAATTGTATCAACTTTCTACAATCTCTTTCAGAAGACAGAAGCAGAGGGAATACTTCCTAAATC
ATTCAACTAGGCCAGCATTACCTTAATACCGGAACTAGAAAATGACATTACAAGAAAAGAAAACAACAGA
CCAATATCTCTCATGAACAAAGATACAAACATTTTCAACAAAATATTAGCAAAAAGAATCCAAGAATGTA
TCAAAAAATATACACCACAACCAAGTAGAATTTATTCCAGATATGTAAGGGTGGTTCAACGTTTGAAAAT
CAATTAACGTAATTTGTCCCATCAACAGGTTAAAGAAGAAAATCACATGGTCATATTGATAGACACAGAA
AAAGCATTTGACAAAATTTAACACCCATTCATGATGCAATCTCTCAGTAAACTAGGAATAGAGGAAAACT
TCCTCAGCTTGAATGTACCTTCCTCTCAATTTTGCTATGAACCTGAAACTCCTCTTAAAAAATAAAGTTT
TTCATTTAAAAAGAAAACAAAAAACATGGAGGAGCGTTGATGTATCTCATTTTAGACCAATCAGCTATGG
ATAGTTAGGCGACAGCACAGATAGCTGTTGTACTTCTGTTTCTGGCAATGTTCCAGACTACATTTAAAAA
ATTTTTAATTATAGACTTGTACTTAATGTTCAAGAAAAATATGAAAATGGCTTTGCCGTGTTAATGCTAC
TCTTTTTTAAAAAAAACTAAAGTTCAAACTTTATTTATATTTCATTAGTTTTTTAGCTACTGTTCTTTTT
CTGTTCTGGGATCTCATTCAGAATGCCACATTACATATAATTCTCATGTCTCCTTGGGTTCCTCTTAGTT
TTGACAGTTCCTCAGACTTTTCTTATTTTTGATGACCTTGACAGTTTTGAGGAGTACTGGTTAGATATAG
GGTAATGGTTTTTAAAGTATATTTGTCATGATTTATACTGGGGTAAGGGTTTGGGGAGGAAGCCCATGGG
GTAAAGTACTGTTCTCATCACATCATATCAAGGTTATATACCATCAATATTGCCACAGATGTTACTTAGC
CTTTTAATATTTCTCTAATTTAGTGTATATGCAATGATAGTTCTCTGATTTCTGAGATTGAGTTTCTCAT
GTGTAATGATTATTTAGAGTTTCTCTTTCATCTGTTCAAATTTTTGTCTAGTTTTATTTTTTACTGATTT
GTAAGACTTCTTTTTATAATCTGCATATTACAATTCTCTTTACTGGGGTGTTGCAAATATTTTCTGTCAT
TCTATGGCCTGACTTTTCTTAATGGTTTTTTAATTTTAAAAATAAGTCTTAATATTCATGCAATCTAATT
AACAATCTTTTCTTTGTGGTTAGGACTTTGAGTCATAAGAAATTTTTCTCTACACTGAAGTCATGATGGC
ATGCTTCTATATTATTTTCTAAAAGATTTAAAGTTTTGCCTTCTCCATTTAGACTTATAATTCACTGGAA
TTTTTTTGTGTGTATGGTATGACATATGGGTTCCCTTTTATTTTTTACATATAAATATATTTCCCTGTTT
TTCTAAAAAAGAAAAAGATCATCATTTTCCCATTGTAAAATGCCATATTTTTTTCATAGGTCACTTACAT
ATATCAATGGGTCTGTTTCTGAGCTCTACTCTATTTTATCAGCCTCACTGTCTATCCCCACACATCTCAT
GCTTTGCTCTAAATCTTGATATTTAGTGGAACATTCTTTCCCATTTTGTTCTACAAGAATATTTTTGTTA
TTGTCTTTTGGGCTTCTATATACATTTTAGAATGAGGTTGGCAAGTTAACAAACAGCTTTTTTGGGGTGA
ACATATTGACTACAAATTTATGTGGAAAGAAAGTATACCTTCACAATATTAAGTCTTTTAGTTCATGAAT
ATAGTATGTCTCTCCGTTTCTGCATTAACTTAGACATTCATTAATTTCTCTCACAATTTATAAGTTTATT
TAGATCTTCATTCATTTAAATCTTCACTAACCTCTCATTTACAATTTGTAAGTTTTCTGGGTAACAGTCT
TGCACTTCTTTGCCTAGATTTATTTCCAAGTAGATTATTTTCATACATCGTCTATGGTGTCATTTTTAAA
ATGTAATTTTTCACCTTTTTATTGCTAAAGAGAGATGACTGATTGTTAATATTGATCTTGTGCGTGGCGA
CCTTGCTGTCTAGATTGACTGACTGAGATACAGCGTACCTTCAGCTCACAGACATGATAAGATACATTGA
TGAGTTTGGACAAACCACAACTAGAATGCAGTGAAAAAAATGCTTTATTTGTGAAATTTGTGATGCTATT
GCTTTATTTGTAACCATTATAAGCTGCAATAAACAAGTTAACAACAACAATTGCATTCATTTTATGTTTC
AGGTTCAGGGGGAGGTGTGGGAGGTTTTTTAAAGCAAGTAAAACCTCTACAAATGTGGTATTGGCCCATC
TCTATCGGTATCGTAGCATAACCCCTTGGGGCCTCTAAACGGGTCTTGAGGGGTTTTTTGTGCCCCTCGG
GCCGGATTGCTATCTACCGGCATTGGCGCAGAAAAAAATGCCTGATGCGACGCTGCGCGTCTTATACTCC
CACATATGCCAGATTCAGCAACGGATACGGCTTCCCCAACTTGCCCACTTCCATACGTGTCCTCCTTACC
AGAAATTTATCCTTAAGGTCGTCAGCTATCCTGCGAGCGATCTCTCGATTTCGATCAAGACATTCCTTTA
ATGGTCTTTTCTGGACACCACTAGGGGTCAGAAGTAGTTCATCAAACTTTCTTCCCTCCCTAATCTCAAT
CGCGAACTAATTTGCGCTGCTGGCGCATGAAGAATAGGACTTACGCGTGTCTGGGTACGAGCGTCAGCCT
GCAGGTGCCTAACTTAATTAACCAGTCAAGTCAGCTACTTGGCGAGATCGACTTGTCTGGGTTTCGACTA
CGCTCAGAATTGCGTCAGTCAAGTTCGATCTGGTCCTTGCTATTGCACCCGTTCTCCGATTACGAGTTTC
ATTTAAATCATGTGAGCAAAAGGCCAGCAAAAGGCCAGGAACCGTAAAAAGGCCGCGTTGCTGGCGTTTT
TCCATAGGCTCCGCCCCCCTGACGAGCATCACAAAAATCGACGCTCAAGTCAGAGGTGGCGAAACCCGAC
AGGACTATAAAGATACCAGGCGTTTCCCCCTGGAAGCTCCCTCGTGCGCTCTCCTGTTCCGACCCTGCCG
CTTACCGGATACCTGTCCGCCTTTCTCCCTTCGGGAAGCGTGGCGCTTTCTCATAGCTCACGCTGTAGGT
ATCTCAGTTCGGTGTAGGTCGTTCGCTCCAAGCTGGGCTGTGTGCACGAACCCCCCGTTCAGCCCGACCG
CTGCGCCTTATCCGGTAACTATCGTCTTGAGTCCAACCCGGTAAGACACGACTTATCGCCACTGGCAGCA
GCCACTGGTAACAGGATTAGCAGAGCGAGGTATGTAGGCGGTGCTACAGAGTTCTTGAAGTGGTGGCCTA
ACTACGGCTACACTAGAAGAACAGTATTTGGTATCTGCGCTCTGCTGAAGCCAGTTACCTTCGGAAAAAG
AGTTGGTAGCTCTTGATCCGGCAAACAAACCACCGCTGGTAGCGGTGGTTTTTTTGTTTGCAAGCAGCAG
ATTACGCGCAGAAAAAAAGGATCTCAAGAAGATCCTTTGATCTTTTCTACGGGGTCTGACGCTCAGTGGA
ACGAAAACTCACGTTAAGGGATTTTGGTCATGAGATTATCAAAAAGGATCTTCACCTAGATCCTTTTAAA
TTAAAAATGAAGTTTTAAATCAATCTAAAGTATATATGAGTAAACTTGGTCTGACAGTTACCAATGCTTA
ATCAGTGAGGCACCTATCTCAGCGATCTGTCTATTTCGTTCATCCATAGTTGCATTTAAATTTCCGAACT
CTCCAAGGCCCTCGTCGGAAAATCTTCAAACCTTTCGTCCGATCCATCTTGCAGGCTACCTCTCGAACGA
ACTATCGCAAGTCTCTTGGCCGGCCGCATTTTCTTTGACCCAGGATATTTGCAAAAGACATATTCAAACT
TCCGCAGAACACTTTATTTCACATATACATGCCTCTTATATCAGGGATGTGAAACAGGGTCTTGAAAACT
GTCTAAATCTAAAACAATGCTAATGCAGGTTTAAATTTAATAAAATAAAATCCAAAATCTAACAGCCAAG
TCAAATCTGTATGTTTTAACATTTAAAATATTTTAAAGACGTCTTTTCCCAGGATTCAACATGTGAAATC
TTTTCTCAGGGATACACGTGTGCCTAGATCCTCATTGCTTTAGTTTTTTACAGAGGAATGAATATAAAAA
GAAAATACTTAAATTTTATCCCTCTTACCTCTATAATCATACATAGGCATAATTTTTTAACCTAGGCTCC
AGATAGCCATAGAAGAACCAAACACTTTCTGCGTGTGTGAGAATAATCAGAGTGAGATTTTTTCACAAGT
ACCTGATGAGGGTTGAGACAGGTAGAAAAAGTGAGAGATCTCTATTTATTTAGCAATAATAGAGAAAGCA
TTTAAGAGAATAAAGCAATGGAAATAAGAAATTTGTAAATTTCCTTCTGATAACTAGAAATAGAGGATCC
AGTTTCTTTTGGTTAACCTAAATTTTATTTCATTTTATTGTTTTATTTTATTTTATTTTATTTTATTTTG
TGTAATCGTAGTTTCAGAGTGTTAGAGCTGAAAGGAAGAAGTAGGAGAAACATGCAAAGTAAAAGTATAA
CACTTTCCTTACTAAACCGACATGGGTTTCCAGGTAGGGGCAGGATTCAGGATGACTGACAGGGCCCTTA
GGGAACACTGAGACCCTACGCTGACCTCATAAATGCTTGCTACCTTTGCTGTTTTAATTACATCTTTTAA
TAGCAGGAAGCAGAACTCTGCACTTCAAAAGTTTTTCCTCACCTGAGGAGTTAATTTAGTACAAGGGGAA
AAAGTACAGGGGGATGGGGGCGCGCCTGGTGTACCGAGAACGATCCTCTCAGTGCGAGTCTCGACGATCC
ATATCGTTGCTTGGCAGTCAGCCAGTCGGAATCCAGCTTGGGACCCAGGAAGTCCAATCGTCAGATATTG
TACTCAAGCCTGGTCACGGCAGCGTACCGATCTGTTTAAACCTAGATATTGATAGTCTGATCGGTCAACG
TATAATCGAGTCCTAGCTTTTGCAAACATCTATCAAGAGACAGGATCAGCAGGAGGCTTTCGCATGAGTA
TTCAACATTTCCGTGTCGCCCTTATTCCCTTTTTTGCGGCATTTTGCCTTCCTGTTTTTGCTCACCCAGA
AACGCTGGTGAAAGTAAAAGATGCTGAAGATCAGTTGGGTGCGCGAGTGGGTTACATCGAACTGGATCTC
AACAGCGGTAAGATCCTTGAGAGTTTTCGCCCCGAAGAACGCTTTCCAATGATGAGCACTTTTAAAGTTC
TGCTATGTGGCGCGGTATTATCCCGTATTGACGCCGGGCAAGAGCAACTCGGTCGCCGCATACACTATTC
TCAGAATGACTTGGTTGAGTATTCACCAGTCACAGAAAAGCATCTTACGGATGGCATGACAGTAAGAGAA
TTATGCAGTGCTGCCATAACCATGAGTGATAACACTGCGGCCAACTTACTTCTGACAACGATTGGAGGAC
CGAAGGAGCTAACCGCTTTTTTGCACAACATGGGGGATCATGTAACTCGCCTTGATCGTTGGGAACCGGA
GCTGAATGAAGCCATACCAAACGACGAGCGTGACACCACGATGCCTGTAGCAATGGCAACAACCTTGCGT
AAACTATTAACTGGCGAACTACTTACTCTAGCTTCCCGGCAACAGTTGATAGACTGGATGGAGGCGGATA
AAGTTGCAGGACCACTTCTGCGCTCGGCCCTTCCGGCTGGCTGGTTTATTGCTGATAAATCTGGAGCCGG
TGAGCGTGGGTCTCGCGGTATCATTGCAGCACTGGGGCCAGATGGTAAGCCCTCCCGTATCGTAGTTATC
TACACGACGGGGAGTCAGGCAACTATGGATGAACGAAATAGACAGATCGCTGAGATAGGTGCCTCACTGA
TTAAGCATTGGTAACCGATTCTAGGTGCATTGGCGCAGAAAAAAATGCCTGATGCGACGCTGCGCGTCTT
ATACTCCCACATATGCCAGATTCAGCAACGGATACGGCTTCCCCAACTTGCCCACTTCCATACGTGTCCT
CCTTACCAGAAATTTATCCTTAAGATCCCGAATCGTTTAAACTCGACTCTGGCTCTATCGAATCTCCGTC
GTTTCGAGCTTACGCGAACAGCCGTGGCGCTCATTTGCTCGTCGGGCATCGAATCTCGTCAGCTATCGTC
AGCTTACCTTTTTGGCAGCGATCGCGGCTCCCGACATCTTGGACCATTAGCTCCACAGGTATCTTCTTCC
CTCTAGTGGTCATAACAGCAGCTTCAGCTACCTCTCAATTCAAAAAACCCCTCAAGACCCGTTTAGAGGC
CCCAAGGGGTTATGCTATCAATCGTTGCGTTACACACACAAAAAACCAACACACATCCATCTTCGATGGA
TAGCGATTTTATTATCTAACTGCTGATCGAGTGTAGCCAGATCTAGTAATCAATTACGGGGTCATTAGTT
CATAGCCCATATATGGAGTTCCGCGTTACATAACTTACGGTAAATGGCCCGCCTGGCTGACCGCCCAACG
ACCCCCGCCCATTGACGTCAATAATGACGTATGTTCCCATAGTAACGCCAATAGGGACTTTCCATTGACG
TCAATGGGTGGAGTATTTACGGTAAACTGCCCACTTGGCAGTACATCAAGTGTATCATATGCCAAGTACG
CCCCCTATTGACGTCAATGACGGTAAATGGCCCGCCTGGCATTATGCCCAGTACATGACCTTATGGGACT
TTCCTACTTGGCAGTACATCTACGTATTAGTCATCGCTATTACCATGCTGATGCGGTTTTGGCAGTACAT
CAATGGGCGTGGATAGCGGTTTGACTCACGGGGATTTCCAAGTCTCCACCCCATTGACGTCAATGGGAGT
TTGTTTTGGCACCAAAATCAACGGGACTTTCCAAAATGTCGTAACAACTCCGCCCCATTGACGCAAATGG
GCGGTAGGCGTGTACGGTGGGAGGTCTATATAAGCAGAGCTGGTTTAGTGAACCGTCAGATCAGATCTTT
GTCGATCCTACCATCCACTCGACACACCCGCCAGCGGCCGCGCCGCCACCATGTAGATTGCGAACTAAGA
ATTCTAAGGATCCAATCTTCTACTGTCGTATGCCATAACCCCTCTCCCTCCCCCCCCCCTAACGTTACTG
GCCGAAGCCGCTTGGAATAAGGCCGGTGTGCGTTTGTCTATATGTTATTTTCCACCATATTGCCGTCTTT
TGGCAATGTGAGGGCCCGGAAACCTGGCCCTGTCTTCTTGACGAGCATTCCTAGGGGTCTTTCCCCTCTC
GCCAAAGGAATGCAAGGTCTGTTGAATGTCGTGAAGGAAGCAGTTCCTCTGGAAGCTTCTTGAAGACAAA
CAACGTCTGTAGCGACCCTTTGCAGGCAGCGGAACCCCCCACCTGGCGACAGGTGCCTCTGCGGCCAAAA
GCCACGTGTATAAGATACACCTGCAAAGGCGGCACAACCCCAGTGCCACGTTGTGAGTTGGATAGTTGTG
GAAAGAGTCAAATGGCTCTCCTCAAGCGTATTCAACAAGGGGCTGAAGGATGCCCAGAAGGTACCCCATT
GTATGGGATCTGATCTGGGGCCTCGGTGCACATGCTTTACATGTGTTTAGTCGAGGTTAAAAAACGTCTA
GGCCCCCCGAACCACGGGGACGTGGTTTTCCTTTGAAAAACACGATGATAATATGGCCACAACCATGGAT
TAGTTTGCGCTGCTGGCGCATGAAGAATAAGCTAGCTTAATGCCATAAAGCGAATACGATTCCCCTCTCC
CTCCCCCCCCCCTAACGTTACTGGCCGAAGCCGCTTGGAATAAGGCCGGTGTGCGTTTGTCTATATGTTA
TTTTCCACCATATTGCCGTCTTTTGGCAATGTGAGGGCCCGGAAACCTGGCCCTGTCTTCTTGACGAGCA
TTCCTAGGGGTCTTTCCCCTCTCGCCAAAGGAATGCAAGGTCTGTTGAATGTCGTGAAGGAAGCAGTTCC
TCTGGAAGCTTCTTGAAGACAAACAACGTCTGTAGCGACCCTTTGCAGGCAGCGGAACCCCCCACCTGGC
GACAGGTGCCTCTGCGGCCAAAAGCCACGTGTATAAGATACACCTGCAAAGGCGGCACAACCCCAGTGCC
ACGTTGTGAGTTGGATAGTTGTGGAAAGAGTCAAATGGCTCTCCTCAAGCGTATTCAACAAGGGGCTGAA
GGATGCCCAGAAGGTACCCCATTGTATGGGATCTGATCTGGGGCCTCGGTGCACATGCTTTACATGTGTT
TAGTCGAGGTTAAAAAACGTCTAGGCCCCCCGAACCACGGGGACGTGGTTTTCCTTTGAAAAACACGATG
ATAAGCTTGCCACAACCCCGGGAGATGAGGATCGTTTCGCATGGTTAGCAAAGGAGAAGAGTTGTTCACT
GGGGTTGTGCCCATCCTGGTAGAGCTGGACGGAGACGTAAACGGCCACAAGTTCAGCGTTTCTGGCGAGG
GAGAGGGAGACGCCACATACGGAAAGTTGACTCTGAAGTTCATCTGCACCACAGGTAAGCTGCCCGTGCC
GTGGCCCACACTGGTGACAACTCTGACCTACGGAGTGCAGTGTTTCTCAAGGTACCCAGACCACATGAAG
CAGCACGACTTCTTCAAGAGTGCGATGCCCGAGGGCTACGTCCAGGAGCGCACTATCTTCTTCAAGGACG
ACGGCAACTACAAGACACGGGCTGAAGTCAAGTTCGAGGGAGACACCCTGGTGAACCGAATCGAGCTGAA
GGGTATCGACTTCAAAGAGGACGGGAACATTCTTGGACACAAACTGGAGTATAACTACAACTCCCACAAC
GTATACATAATGGCCGACAAACAGAAGAACGGTATCAAAGTCAACTTCAAGATCCGCCACAATATCGAGG
ATGGCAGTGTGCAACTCGCAGACCACTACCAGCAGAACACGCCTATTGGGGACGGCCCCGTGCTTCTCCC
AGACAACCACTACCTGAGCACACAGTCAGCTCTGTCCAAGGACCCCAACGAAAAGCGGGACCACATGGTG
TTGCTTGAGTTCGTGACCGCAGCAGGTATCACCTTGGGCATGGACGAGCTTTACAAGGGCTCCGGCGCCA
CGAACTTTTCTCTGCTTAAGCAGGCGGGTGACGTTGAGGAGAACCCCGGTCCCATGACAGAATATAAACC
AACAGTTCGATTGGCAACAAGAGATGATGTGCCTCAAGCTGTCAGAACACTTGCAGCTGCCTTTGCGGAT
TATCCAGCAACCCGGCATACTGTTGATCCCGATCGGCATATAGAACGAGTTACAGAACTCCAGGAGTTGT
TTCTGACAAGAGTGGGCCTGGATATTGGAAAAGTCTGGGTGGCAGATGATGGTGCAGCTGTCGCTGTGTG
GACTACCCCAGAATCTGTGTCTGGTTACTGCTTGGATCTGAAAACCCAGGTTCAGACCCCGCAGGGTATG
AAGGAAATTTCCAACATCCAGGTCGGTGATCTGGTACTGAGCAACACGGGTTACAACGAAGTTCTGAACG
TCTTCCCGAAATCTAAAAAAAAGTCTTACAAAATCACCCTGGAAGATGGCAAGGAAATCATCTGTTCCGA
AGAACACCTGTTTCCGACGCAGACTGGTGAAATGAACATCTCCGGTGGTCTGAAAGAAGGTATGTGTCTG
TATGTTAAAGAATAAGTCGACCTATCAAATATTTAAAG
